>Addgene plasmid #8820 | pUB23-L-beta-gal | addgene partial sequence | sequence record 17287 | lacZ-R 5'-GACAGTATCGGCCTCAGGAA-3'
CCNGCGCTTCGGCACGCTTCTGGTGCCGGAAACCAGGCAAAGCGCCATTCGCCATTCAGGCTGCGCAACT
GTTGGGAAGGGCGATCGGTGCGGGCCTCTTCGCTATTACGCCAGCTGGCGAAAGGGGGATGTGCTGCAAG
GCGATTAAGTCGGGAAACCTGTCGTGCCAGCTGCATTAATGAATCGGCCAACGCGCGGGGAGAGGCGGTT
TGCGTATTGGGCGCCAGGGTGGTTTTTCTTTTCACCAGTGAGACGGGCAACAGCCAAGCTCCGGATCCGT
GCAAACCACCTCTTAGCCTTAGCACAAGATGTAAGGTGGACTCCTTCTGAATGTTGTAATCAGACAGCGT
TCTACCGTCTTCTAGCTGCTTACCGGCAAAGATCAATCTTTGTTGATCTGGAGGGATACCTTCCTTGTCT
TGAATTTTCGACTTAACGTTGTCGATGGTATCGGAAGATTCAACTTCCAATGTTATGGTTTTACCGGTCA
AAGTCTTGACGAAAATCTGCATAATCTATTAGTTAAAGTAAAGTGGGAGGGAGAGTTCGAGAGTTCTTTT
CGTATTGTAGTAGATAGAAGATATACTTATCCTTATCCGTACAGTTCTTGCTCTTTCTGAAGTAGCACTT
TCGGAAGAAGAAAGATAAGCAGGCGAATTGATCCGGTAATTTAGTGTGTGTATTTGTGTTTGCGTGTCTA
TAGAATGATAGTAATTTATGCTACAAAGGACCTAATGTATAAGGAAAGAATATTTAGAGAAAAGAANAAA
ACAAGAGTTTTATATCCTACNGAGCACATGCNNCCCNATGATCATGTGNNNCGCNACNAATAATGCNGTA
TTGTNCN
