[The description below was written by a language model from this plasmid's Addgene catalogue record.]
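Description:
pUB23-L-beta-gal is a yeast expression plasmid built on the pUB23 backbone (about 10.5 kb without the insert). It is maintained as a high-copy plasmid in E. coli under ampicillin selection and is selected in yeast through the URA3 auxotrophic marker. The record does not state the promoter driving expression, the yeast replication origin or other regulatory elements. No feature table is provided, and the depositor refers users to the author's map for these details.

The payload is E. coli beta-galactosidase fused at its N terminus to ubiquitin, which is supplied by the backbone. The residue at the ubiquitin–beta-gal junction has been set to leucine. In this type of ubiquitin fusion design, endogenous yeast deubiquitinating activity cleaves the ubiquitin moiety off immediately after its last residue. This exposes a beta-gal whose amino-terminal residue is the chosen amino acid rather than the methionine that normal translation would leave. The approach allows otherwise identical reporter proteins with different N-terminal residues to be produced in vivo.

The depositor notes a half-life of roughly 3 minutes for this leucine variant, so it is a strongly destabilised form of the reporter. This fits the associated work showing that a protein's in vivo half-life depends on its amino-terminal residue (the N-end rule). The plasmid is typically used as a short-lived test substrate for studying N-terminal-residue-dependent protein degradation in yeast. Beta-gal levels or enzymatic activity serve as the readout, usually in comparison with sibling constructs carrying other junction residues.
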