Addgene plasmid #8820: pUB23-L-beta-gal
Depositing lab: Alexander Varshavsky. Depositing organization: Massachusetts Institute of Technology. Publication: In vivo half-life of a protein is a function of its amino-terminal residue. Bachmair A, Finley D, Varshavsky A. Science 1986 Oct 10;234(4773):179-86. 10.1126/science.3018930 PubMed 3018930.
Backbone
  Vector backbone: pUB23
  Backbone size w/o insert (bp): 10500
  Vector type: Yeast Expression
  Selectable markers: URA3
Growth in bacteria
  Bacterial resistance: Ampicillin, 100 μg/mL
  Growth temperature: 37°C
  Growth strain: DH5alpha
  Copy number: High Copy
Gene/Insert
  Gene/Insert name: beta-gal
  Species: E. coli
  Mutation: L (leucine) at amino terminus of beta-gal
  Tag / fusion protein: Ubiquitin (N terminal on backbone)
  Cloning method: Restriction Enzyme
  Sequencing primers: 5′ lacZ-R
Terms and licenses: Academic/Nonprofit Terms; Industry Terms: Not Available to Industry
Depositor comments: Half life of beta-gal ~3 minutes. See author's map.
How to cite: pUB23-L-beta-gal was a gift from Alexander Varshavsky (Addgene plasmid # 8820 ; http://n2t.net/addgene:8820 ; RRID:Addgene_8820)
